>Addgene plasmid #124944 | pET_RGG-RFP-RGG | addgene full sequence | sequence record 245548 | Addgene NGS Result
CGGTGGCGGTGGCAATCGTGGCTATAACAATAACCGTGGTGGCGGTGGCGGTGGCTACAATCGCCAGGAT
CGTGGTGACGGTGGCAGCTCTAACTTTTCGCGCGGTGGCTATAATAACCGTGATGAAGGCAGCGACAACC
GCGGTAGTGGCCGTTCCTACAATAACGATCGTCGCGACAATGGTGGCGATGGCGAATTCTTAGTACCTCG
CGGGTCAATGGTGAGCAAGGGCGAGGAGGATAACATGGCCATCATCAAGGAGTTCATGCGCTTCAAGGTG
CACATGGAGGGCTCCGTGAACGGCCACGAGTTCGAGATCGAGGGCGAGGGCGAGGGCCGCCCCTACGAGG
GCACCCAGACCGCCAAGCTGAAGGTGACCAAGGGTGGCCCCCTGCCCTTCGCCTGGGACATCCTGTCCCC
TCAGTTCATGTACGGCTCCAAGGCCTACGTGAAGCACCCCGCCGACATCCCCGACTACTTGAAGCTGTCC
TTCCCCGAGGGCTTCAAGTGGGAGCGCGTGATGAACTTCGAGGACGGCGGCGTGGTGACCGTGACCCAGG
ACTCCTCCCTGCAGGACGGCGAGTTCATCTACAAGGTGAAGCTGCGCGGCACCAACTTCCCCTCCGACGG
CCCCGTAATGCAGAAGAAGACCATGGGCTGGGAGGCCTCCTCCGAGCGGATGTACCCCGAGGACGGCGCC
CTGAAGGGCGAGATCAAGCAGAGGCTGAAGCTGAAGGACGGCGGCCACTACGACGCTGAGGTCAAGACCA
CCTACAAGGCCAAGAAGCCCGTGCAGCTGCCCGGCGCCTACAACGTCAACATCAAGTTGGACATCACCTC
CCACAACGAGGACTACACCATCGTGGAACAGTACGAACGCGCCGAGGGCCGCCACTCCACCGGCGGCATG
GACGAGCTGTACAAGGAATTCTTAGTACCTCGCGGGTCAATGGAATCCAATCAATCCAATAACGGTGGCT
CGGGTAATGCCGCTCTGAATCGTGGTGGCCGCTACGTGCCGCCGCATCTGCGTGGTGGCGATGGTGGTGC
AGCAGCAGCTGCATCTGCTGGCGGTGATGACCGTCGCGGCGGTGCGGGCGGTGGCGGTTATCGTCGCGGC
GGTGGCAATAGTGGTGGCGGTGGCGGTGGCGGTTATGATCGTGGTTACAATGACAACCGTGATGACCGCG
ATAACCGTGGCGGTTCCGGCGGTTACGGTCGTGATCGTAATTATGAAGACCGTGGTTACAACGGCGGTGG
CGGTGGCGGTGGCAATCGTGGCTATAACAATAACCGTGGTGGCGGTGGCGGTGGCTACAATCGCCAGGAT
CGTGGTGACGGTGGCAGCTCTAACTTTTCGCGCGGTGGCTATAATAACCGTGATGAAGGCAGCGACAACC
GCGGTAGTGGCCGTTCCTACAATAACGATCGTCGCGACAATGGTGGCGATGGCCTCGAGCACCACCACCA
CCACCACTGAGATCCGGCTGCTAACAAAGCCCGAAAGGAAGCTGAGTTGGCTGCTGCCACCGCTGAGCAA
TAACTAGCATAACCCCTTGGGGCCTCTAAACGGGTCTTGAGGGGTTTTTTGCTGAAAGGAGGAACTATAT
CCGGATTGGCGAATGGG
[124 nt withheld, positions 1628-1751]
C
[91 nt withheld, positions 1753-1843]
A
[49 nt withheld, positions 1845-1893]
CCTTTGACGTTGGAGTCCACGTTCTTT
[37 nt withheld, positions 1921-1957]
ACCCTATCTCGGTCTATTCTTTTGATTTATAAGGGATTTTGCCGATTTCGGCCTATTGGTTAAAAAATGA
GCTGATTTAACAAAAATTTAACGCGAATTTTAACAAAATATTAACGCTTACAATTTAGGTGGCACTTTTC
GGGGTACCCAGGTGGCACTTTTCGGGGAAATGTGCGCGGAACCCCTATTTGTTTATTTTTCTAAATACAT
TCAAATATGTATCCGCTCATGAATTAATTCTTAGAAAAACTCATCGAGCATCAAATGAAACTGCAATTTA
TTCATATCAGGATTATCAATACCATATTTTTGAAAAAGCCGTTTCTGTAATGAAGGAGAAAACTCACCGA
GGCAGTTCCATAGGATGGCAAGATCCTGGTATCGGTCTGCGATTCCGACTCGTCCAACATCAATACAACC
TATTAATTTCCCCTCGTCAAAAATAAGGTTATCAAGTGAGAAATCACCATGAGTGACGACTGAATCCGGT
GAGAATGGCAAAAGTTTATGCATTTCTTTCCAGACTTGTTCAACAGGCCAGCCATTACGCTCGTCATCAA
AATCACTCGCATCAACCAAACCGTTATTCATTCGTGATTGCGCCTGAGCGAGACGAAATACGCGATCGCT
GTTAAAAGGACAATTACAAACAGGAATCGAATGCAACCGGCGCAGGAACACTGCCAGCGCATCAACAATA
TTTTCACCTGAATCAGGATATTCTTCTAATACCTGGAATGCTGTTTTCCCGGGGATCGCAGTGGTGAGTA
ACCATGCATCATCAGGAGTACGGATAAAATGCTTGATGGTCGGAAGAGGCATAAATTCCGTCAGCCAGTT
TAGTCTGACCATCTCATCTGTAACATCATTGGCAACGCTACCTTTGCCATGTTTCAGAAACAACTCTGGC
GCATCGGGCTTCCCATACAATCGATAGATTGTCGCACCTGATTGCCCGACATTATCGCGAGCCCATTTAT
ACCCATATAAATCAGCATCCATGTTGGAATTTAATCGCGGCCTAGAGCAAGACGTTTCCCGTTGAATATG
GCTCATAACACCCCTTGTATTACTGTTTATGTAAGCAGACAGTTTTATTGTTCATGACCAAAATCCCTTA
ACGTGACCTAGGTCATGACCAAAATCCCTTAACGTGAGTTTTCGTTCCACTGAGCGTCAGACCCCGTAGA
AAAGATCAAAGGATCTTCTTGAGATCCTTTTTTTCTGCGCGTAATCTGCTGCTTGCAAACAAAAAAACCA
CCGCTACCAGCGGTGGTTTGTTTGCCGGATCAAGAGCTACCAACTCTTTTTCCGAAGGTAACTGGCTTCA
GCAGAGCGCAGATACCAAATACTGTTCTTCTAGTGTAGCCGTAGTTAGGCCACCACTTCAAGAACTCTGT
AGCACCGCCTACATACCTCGCTCTGCTAATCCTGTTACCAGTGGCTGCTGCCAGTGGCGATAAGTCGTGT
CTTACCGGGTTGGACTCAAGACGATAGTTACCGGATAAGGCGCAGCGGTCGGGCTGAACGGGGGGTTCGT
GCACACAGCCCAGCTTGGAGCGAACGACCTACACCGAACTGAGATACCTACAGCGTGAGCTATGAGAAAG
CGCCACGCTTCCCGAAGGGAGAAAGGCGGACAGGTATCCGGTAAGCGGCAGGGTCGGAACAGGAGAGCGC
ACGAGGGAGCTTCCAGGGGGAAACGCCTGGTATCTTTATAGTCCTGTCGGGTTTCGCCACCTCTGACTTG
AGCGTCGATTTTTGTGATGCTCGTCAGGGGGGCGGAGCCTATGGAAAAACGCCAGCAACGCGGCCTTTTT
ACGGTTCCTGGCCTTTTGCTGGCCTTTTGCTCACATGTTCTTTCCTGCGTTATCCCCTGATTCTGTGGAT
AACCGTATTACCGCCTTTGAGTGAGCTGATACCGCTCGCCGCAGCCGAACGACCGAGCGCAGCGAGTCAG
TGAGCGAGGAAGCGGAAGAGCGCCATAATCCATGATAAAGAAGACAGTCATAAGTGCGGCGACGATAGTC
ATGCCCCGCGCCCACCGGAAGGAGCTGACTGGGTTGAAGGCTCTCAAGGGCATCGGTCGAGATCCCGGTG
CCTAATGAGTGAGCTAACTTACATTAATTGCGTTGCGCTCACTGCCCGCTTTCCAGTCGGGAAACCTGTC
GTGCCAGCTGCATTAATGAATCGGCCAACGCGCGGGGAGAGGCGGTTTGCGTATTGGGCGCCAGGGTGGT
TTTTCTTTTCACCAGTGAGACGGGCAACAGCTGATTGCCCTTCACCGCCTGGCCCTGAGAGAGTTGCAGC
AAGCGGTCCACGCTGGTTTGCCCCAGCAGGCGAAAATCCTGTTTGATGGTGGTTAACGGCGGGATATAAC
ATGAGCTGTCTTCGGTATCGTCGTATCCCACTACCGAGATATCCGCACCAACGCGCAGCCCGGACTCGGT
AATGGCGCGCATTGCGCCCAGCGCCATCTGATCGTTGGCAACCAGCATCGCAGTGGGAACGATGCCCTCA
TTCAGCATTTGCATGGTTTGTTGAAAACCGGACATGGCACTCCAGTCGCCTTCCCGTTCCGCTATCGGCT
GAATTTGATTGCGAGTGAGATATTTATGCCAGCCAGCCAGACGCAGACGCGCCGAGACAGAACTTAATGG
GCCCGCTAACAGCGCGATTTGCTGGTGACCCAATGCGACCAGATGCTCCACGCCCAGTCGCGTACCGTCT
TCATGGGAGAAAATAATACTGTTGATGGGTGTCTGGTCAGAGACATCAAGAAATAACGCCGGAACATTAG
TGCAGGCAGCTTCCACAGCAATGGCATCCTGGTCATCCAGCGGATAGTTAATGATCAGCCCACTGACGCG
TTGCGCGAGAAGATTGTGCACCGCCGCTTTACAGGCTTCGACGCCGCTTCGTTCTACCATCGACACCACC
ACGCTGGCACCCAGTTGATCGGCGCGAGATTTAATCGCCGCGACAATTTGCGACGGCGCGTGCAGGGCCA
GACTGGAGGTGGCAACGCCAATCAGCAACGACTGTTTGCCCGCCAGTTGTTGTGCCACGCGGTTGGGAAT
GTAATTCAGCTCCGCCATCGCCGCTTCCACTTTTTCCCGCGTTTTCGCAGAAACGTGGCTGGCCTGGTTC
ACCACGCGGGAAACGGTCTGATAAGAGACACCGGCATACTCTGCGACATCGTATAACGTTACTGGTTTCA
CATTCACCACCCTGAATTGACTCTCTTCCGGGCGCTATCATGCCATACCGCGAAAGGTTTTGCGCCATTC
GATGGTGTCCGGGATCTCGACGCTCTCCCTTATGCGACTCCTGCATTAGGAAGCAGCCCAGTAGTAGGTT
GAGGCCGTTGAGCACCGCCGCCGCAAGGAATGGTGCATGCAAGGAGATGGCGCCCAACAGTCCCCCGGCC
ACGGGGCCTGCCACCATACCCACGCCGAAACAAGCGCTCATGAGCCCGAAGTGGCGAGCCCGATCTTCCC
CATCGGTGATGTCGGCGATATAGGCGCCAGCAACCGCACCTGTGGCGCCGGTGATGCCGGCCACGATGCG
TCCGGCGTAGAGGATCGAGATCTCGATCCCGCGAAATTAATACGACTCACTATAGGGGAATTGTGAGCGG
ATAACAATTCCCCTCTAGAAATAATTTTGTTTAACTTTAAGAAGGAGATATACATATGGAATCCAATCAA
TCCAATAACGGTGGCTCGGGTAATGCCGCTCTGAATCGTGGTGGCCGCTACGTGCCGCCGCATCTGCGTG
GTGGCGATGGTGGTGCAGCAGCAGCTGCATCTGCTGGCGGTGATGACCGTCGCGGCGGTGCGGGCGGTGG
CGGTTATCGTCGCGGCGGTGGCAATAGTGGTGGCGGTGGCGGTGGCGGTTATGATCGTGGTTACAATGAC
AACCGTGATGACCGCGATAACCGTGGCGGTTCCGGCGGTTACGGTCGTGATCGTAATTATGAAGACCGTG
GTTACAACGGCGGTGG
Features (pLannotate 1.2.2; 18 found; start..end, strand, type, name):
    218..925     +  CDS            mCherry: mCherry is a basic (constitutively fluorescent) red fluorescent protein published in 2004, derived from Discosoma sp.. It is reported to be a very rapidly-maturing monomer with low acid sensitivity.
    950..1453    +  CDS            laf-1 (fragment): DDX3_CAEEL - Experimental evidence at protein level: Swiss-Prot protein existence level 1. Multifunctional ATP-dependent RNA helicase (PubMed:27546789). Plays a role in RNA remodeling, but is not required for RNA unwinding (PubMed:27546789). Binds to RNA in a concentration-dependent manner to stimulate annealing between two complementary strands of RNA (PubMed:26015579, PubMed:27546789). This process is also dependent upon ATP; ATP reduces binding to RNA and subsequently diminishes RNA annealing (PubMed:27546789). Involved in many cellular processes, which do not necessarily require its ATPase
   1460..1477    +  CDS            9xHis (fragment): 9xHis affinity tag
   1487..1536    +  CDS            SET1 (fragment): solubility-enhancement tag derived from T7 phage gene 10B
   1544..1591    +  terminator     T7 terminator: transcription terminator for bacteriophage T7 RNA polymerase
   1628..2056    +  rep_origin     f1 ori (sequence partly withheld): f1 bacteriophage origin of replication; arrow indicates direction of (+) strand synthesis
   2132..2189    +  promoter       AmpR promoter (fragment): bla
   2198..3013    -  CDS            KanR: aminoglycoside phosphotransferase; aph(3')-Ia; confers resistance to kanamycin in bacteria or G418 (Geneticin®) in eukaryotes
   3166..3754    +  rep_origin     ori: high-copy-number ColE1/pMB1/pBR322/pUC origin of replication
   3948..4047    -  CDS            TcR (fragment): tetracycline efflux protein; tet; confers resistance to tetracycline
   4062..4083    -  protein_bind   CAP binding site: CAP binding activates transcription in the presence of cAMP. E. coli catabolite activator protein
   4096..5178    -  CDS            lacI: lac repressor; lacI; The lac repressor binds to the lac operator to inhibit transcription in E. coli. This inhibition can be relieved by adding lactose or isopropyl-β-D-thiogalactopyranoside (IPTG).
   5179..5256    -  promoter       lacI promoter: lacI
   5264..5543    -  CDS            TcR (fragment): tetracycline efflux protein; tet; confers resistance to tetracycline
   5565..5583    +  promoter       T7 promoter: promoter for bacteriophage T7 RNA polymerase
   5584..5608    +  protein_bind   lac operator: The lac repressor binds to the lac operator to inhibit transcription in E. coli. This inhibition can be relieved by adding lactose or isopropyl-β-D-thiogalactopyranoside (IPTG). lac repressor encoded by lacI
   5623..5645    +  RBS            RBS: efficient ribosome binding site from bacteriophage T7 gene 10 (Olins and Rangwala, 1989)
   5653..196     +  CDS            laf-1 (fragment) (across the origin): DDX3_CAEEL - Experimental evidence at protein level: Swiss-Prot protein existence level 1. Multifunctional ATP-dependent RNA helicase (PubMed:27546789). Plays a role in RNA remodeling, but is not required for RNA unwinding (PubMed:27546789). Binds to RNA in a concentration-dependent manner to stimulate annealing between two complementary strands of RNA (PubMed:26015579, PubMed:27546789). This process is also dependent upon ATP; ATP reduces binding to RNA and subsequently diminishes RNA annealing (PubMed:27546789). Involved in many cellular processes, which do not necessarily require its ATPase
