[The description below was written by a language model from this plasmid's Addgene catalogue record and pLannotate feature annotations shown in this document.]
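Description:
pET_RGG-RFP-RGG is a pET-family bacterial expression plasmid of about 6 kb for producing a fluorescent, phase-separating fusion protein in E. coli. It is maintained through a high-copy ColE1/pMB1-type origin and selected with kanamycin via an aph(3')-Ia resistance gene. An f1 phage origin is also present. The annotation additionally picks up short tetracycline-resistance fragments, a partial AmpR promoter and a CAP binding site, which look like non-functional backbone remnants rather than working parts.

The expression cassette follows the standard pET layout: a T7 promoter immediately followed by a lac operator, the phage T7 gene 10 ribosome binding site, the open reading frame, and a T7 terminator. A lacI gene with its own promoter supplies the repressor. Transcription therefore depends on a host that provides T7 RNA polymerase and is held off until relieved by IPTG or lactose. The open reading frame encodes a fragment of C. elegans LAF-1, a DDX3-type RNA helicase, followed by mCherry, a second LAF-1 fragment of similar length, and a C-terminal histidine tag for affinity purification. According to the catalogue entry these fragments are the RGG domain of LAF-1, so the red fluorescent protein is flanked by two copies of it. A short match to a T7 gene 10-derived solubility tag lies after the His tag, just before the terminator, and may not be part of the translated product. The cloning sites are not recorded.

The associated publication concerns controllable protein phase separation and the construction of responsive membraneless organelles. This suggests the plasmid is used to make recombinant tandem-RGG protein whose condensates can be followed by red fluorescence.
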