Addgene plasmid #124944: pET_RGG-RFP-RGG
Purpose: Exoression of RGG-RFP-RGG
Depositing lab: Matthew Good & Daniel Hammer & Benjamin Schuster. Depositing organization: University of Pennsylvania. Publication: Controllable protein phase separation and modular recruitment to form responsive membraneless organelles. Schuster BS, Reed EH, Parthasarathy R, Jahnke CN, Caldwell RM, Bermudez JG, Ramage H, Good MC, Hammer DA. Nat Commun. 2018 Jul 30;9(1):2985. doi: 10.1038/s41467-018-05403-1. PubMed 30061688.
Backbone
  Vector backbone: pET
  Vector type: Bacterial Expression
Growth in bacteria
  Bacterial resistance: Kanamycin, 50 μg/mL
  Growth temperature: 37°C
  Growth strain: DH5alpha
  Copy number: High Copy
Gene/Insert
  Gene/Insert name: RGG-RFP-RGG (using LAF-1 RGG domain)
  Species: C. elegans (nematode)
  Entrez Gene: laf-1 (a.k.a. CELE_Y71H2AM.19)
  Tag / fusion protein: mCherry; His (C terminal on insert)
  Cloning method: Restriction Enzyme; 5′ cloning site unknown (unknown if destroyed); 3′ cloning site unknown (unknown if destroyed)
Terms and licenses: Academic/Nonprofit Terms; Industry Terms: Not Available to Industry
How to cite: pET_RGG-RFP-RGG was a gift from Matthew Good & Daniel Hammer & Benjamin Schuster (Addgene plasmid # 124944 ; http://n2t.net/addgene:124944 ; RRID:Addgene_124944)
